Addgene plasmid #234763: pcDNA3.1-PDGFRA-D842V-V5/HIS
Purpose: Expression of the D842V mutant variant of human PDGFRA, which is associated with Gastrointestinal Stromal Tumor, constantly activated
Depositing lab: Pavel Krejčí. Depositing organization: Masaryk University. Publication: Inhibitor repurposing reveals ALK, LTK, FGFR, RET and TRK kinases as the targets of AZD1480. Gudernova I, Balek L, Varecha M, Kucerova JF, Kunova Bosakova M, Fafilek B, Palusova V, Uldrijan S, Trantirek L, Krejci P. Oncotarget. 2017 Nov 27;8(65):109319-109331. doi: 10.18632/oncotarget.22674. eCollection 2017 Dec 12. PubMed 29312610.
Backbone
  Vector backbone: pcDNA3.1-V5/His
  Backbone manufacturer: Invitrogen
  Vector type: Mammalian Expression
Growth in bacteria
  Bacterial resistance: Ampicillin, 100 μg/mL
  Growth temperature: 37°C
  Growth strain: DH5alpha
  Copy number: High Copy
Gene/Insert
  Gene/Insert name: PDGFRA-D842V receptor tyrosine kinase, full length
  Species: H. sapiens (human)
  Mutation: D842V substitution
  Entrez Gene: PDGFRA (a.k.a. CD140A, PDGFR-2, PDGFR2)
  Promoter: CMV
  Tag / fusion protein: V5/His (C terminal on insert)
  Cloning method: TOPO Cloning
Terms and licenses: Academic/Nonprofit Terms; Industry Terms: Not Available to Industry
How to cite: pcDNA3.1-PDGFRA-D842V-V5/HIS was a gift from Pavel Krejčí (Addgene plasmid # 234763 ; http://n2t.net/addgene:234763 ; RRID:Addgene_234763)
