[The description below was written by a language model from this plasmid's Addgene catalogue record and pLannotate feature annotations shown in this document.]
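Description:
pcDNA3.1-PDGFRA-D842V-V5/HIS is a mammalian expression plasmid of about 8.8 kb, built on the Invitrogen pcDNA3.1-V5/His TOPO-cloning backbone. It carries the full-length human PDGFRA receptor tyrosine kinase with a D842V substitution. This mutation is associated with gastrointestinal stromal tumour and, according to the record, leaves the receptor constitutively active. The coding sequence sits downstream of the human cytomegalovirus immediate-early enhancer and promoter and is followed by the bovine growth hormone polyadenylation signal. A T7 promoter between the CMV promoter and the insert permits in vitro transcription or sequencing. The receptor is fused at its C terminus to the vector's V5/His tag. The annotation detects the V5 epitope just after the PDGFRA reading frame but does not separately call the polyhistidine stretch, which is listed only in the catalogue fields.

In E. coli the plasmid replicates from a high-copy ColE1/pUC-type origin and is selected with ampicillin through the β-lactamase gene. An f1 origin is also present for single-stranded DNA production. A separate cassette places the neomycin phosphotransferase gene under the SV40 early promoter with an SV40 poly(A) signal. This cassette allows selection of stably transfected mammalian cells with G418. The short HIV-1 LTR, ble, lacI, bom and extra SV40 promoter fragments in the feature table are most likely backbone remnants or similarity-based calls rather than functional elements. The construct is suited to transient or stable expression of the activated PDGFRA mutant in cultured cells, with detection or purification through the tag. The associated publication concerns kinase inhibitor target profiling.
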