Features (pLannotate 1.2.2; 21 found; start..end, strand, type, name):
    327..530     +  promoter       CMV promoter: human cytomegalovirus (CMV) immediate early promoter
    526..559     +  LTR            5' LTR (truncated) (fragment): truncated 5' long terminal repeat (LTR) from HIV-1
    575..593     +  promoter       T7 promoter: promoter for bacteriophage T7 RNA polymerase
    651..3917    +  CDS            PDGFRA: PGFRA_HUMAN - Also known as PDGFR2, RHEPDGFRA. Experimental evidence at protein level: Swiss-Prot protein existence level 1. Tyrosine-protein kinase that acts as a cell-surface receptor for PDGFA, PDGFB and PDGFC and plays an essential role in the regulation of embryonic development, cell proliferation, survival and chemotaxis. Depending on the context, promotes or inhibits cell proliferation and cell migration. Plays an important role in the differentiation of bone marrow-derived mesenchymal stem cells. Required for normal skeleton development and cephalic closure during embryonic development
   3990..4031    +  CDS            V5 tag: epitope tag from simian virus 5
   4087..4311    +  polyA_signal   bGH poly(A) signal: bovine growth hormone polyadenylation signal
   4315..4336    +  promoter       SV40 promoter (fragment): SV40 enhancer and early promoter
   4357..4785    +  rep_origin     f1 ori (sequence partly withheld): f1 bacteriophage origin of replication; arrow indicates direction of (+) strand synthesis
   4799..5128    +  promoter       SV40 promoter: SV40 enhancer and early promoter
   5195..5986    +  CDS            neo: KKA2_KLEPN - Also known as kan, nptII. Experimental evidence at protein level: Swiss-Prot protein existence level 1. Resistance to kanamycin, neomycin, paromomycin, ribostamycin, butirosin and gentamicin B. From Klebsiella pneumoniae.
   6012..6170    +  CDS            ble (fragment): BLE_KLEPN - Experimental evidence at protein level: Swiss-Prot protein existence level 1. Binding protein with a strong affinity to the bleomycin family of antibiotics. Binds to CL990; an antimitotic-antibiotic compound. From Klebsiella pneumoniae.
   6165..6286    +  polyA_signal   SV40 poly(A) signal: SV40 polyadenylation signal
   6359..6375    -  protein_bind   lac operator: The lac repressor binds to the lac operator to inhibit transcription in E. coli. This inhibition can be relieved by adding lactose or isopropyl-β-D-thiogalactopyranoside (IPTG). lac repressor encoded by lacI
   6383..6413    -  promoter       lac promoter: promoter for the E. coli lac operon
   6428..6449    -  protein_bind   CAP binding site: CAP binding activates transcription in the presence of cAMP. E. coli catabolite activator protein
   6462..6554    -  CDS            lacI (fragment): lac repressor; lacI; The lac repressor binds to the lac operator to inhibit transcription in E. coli. This inhibition can be relieved by adding lactose or isopropyl-β-D-thiogalactopyranoside (IPTG).
   6737..7325    -  rep_origin     ori: high-copy-number ColE1/pMB1/pBR322/pUC origin of replication
   7496..8356    -  CDS            AmpR: β-lactamase; bla; confers resistance to ampicillin, carbenicillin, and related antibiotics
   8357..8461    -  promoter       AmpR promoter: bla
   8520..8572    -  misc_feature   bom (fragment): basis of mobility region from pBR322
   8727..326     +  enhancer       CMV enhancer (across the origin): human cytomegalovirus immediate early enhancer
>Addgene plasmid #234763 | pcDNA3.1-PDGFRA-D842V-V5/HIS | addgene full sequence | sequence record 468952 | Addgene NGS Result
ATAGCCCATATATGGAGTTCCGCGTTACATAACTTACGGTAAATGGCCCGCCTGGCTGACCGCCCAACGA
CCCCCGCCCATTGACGTCAATAATGACGTATGTTCCCATAGTAACGCCAATAGGGACTTTCCATTGACGT
CAATGGGTGGAGTATTTACGGTAAACTGCCCACTTGGCAGTACATCAAGTGTATCATATGCCAAGTACGC
CCCCTATTGACGTCAATGACGGTAAATGGCCCGCCTGGCATTATGCCCAGTACATGACCTTATGGGACTT
TCCTACTTGGCAGTACATCTACGTATTAGTCATCGCTATTACCATGGTGATGCGGTTTTGGCAGTACATC
AATGGGCGTGGATAGCGGTTTGACTCACGGGGATTTCCAAGTCTCCACCCCATTGACGTCAATGGGAGTT
TGTTTTGGCACCAAAATCAACGGGACTTTCCAAAATGTCGTAACAACTCCGCCCCATTGACGCAAATGGG
CGGTAGGCGTGTACGGTGGGAGGTCTATATAAGCAGAGCTCTCTGGCTAACTAGAGAACCCACTGCTTAC
TGGCTTATCGAAATTAATACGACTCACTATAGGGAGACCCAAGCTGGCTAGTTAAGCTTGGTACCGAGCT
CGGATCCAGTACCCTTCACCATGGGGACTTCCCATCCGGCGTTCCTGGTCTTAGGCTGTCTTCTCACAGG
GCTGAGCCTAATCCTCTGCCAGCTTTCATTACCCTCTATCCTTCCAAATGAAAATGAAAAGGTTGTGCAG
CTGAATTCATCCTTTTCTCTGAGATGCTTTGGGGAGAGTGAAGTGAGCTGGCAGTACCCCATGTCTGAAG
AAGAGAGCTCCGATGTGGAAATCAGAAATGAAGAAAACAACAGCGGCCTTTTTGTGACGGTCTTGGAAGT
GAGCAGTGCCTCGGCGGCCCACACAGGGTTGTACACTTGCTATTACAACCACACTCAGACAGAAGAGAAT
GAGCTTGAAGGCAGGCACATTTACATCTATGTGCCAGACCCAGATGTAGCCTTTGTACCTCTAGGAATGA
CGGATTATTTAGTCATCGTGGAGGATGATGATTCTGCCATTATACCTTGTCGCACAACTGATCCCGAGAC
TCCTGTAACCTTACACAACAGTGAGGGGGTGGTACCTGCCTCCTACGACAGCAGACAGGGCTTTAATGGG
ACCTTCACTGTAGGGCCCTATATCTGTGAGGCCACCGTCAAAGGAAAGAAGTTCCAGACCATCCCATTTA
ATGTTTATGCTTTAAAAGCAACATCAGAGCTGGATCTAGAAATGGAAGCTCTTAAAACCGTGTATAAGTC
AGGGGAAACGATTGTGGTCACCTGTGCTGTTTTTAACAATGAGGTGGTTGACCTTCAATGGACTTACCCT
GGAGAAGTGAAAGGCAAAGGCATCACAATGCTGGAAGAAATCAAAGTCCCATCCATCAAATTGGTGTACA
CTTTGACGGTCCCCGAGGCCACGGTGAAAGACAGTGGAGATTACGAATGTGCTGCCCGCCAGGCTACCAG
GGAGGTCAAAGAAATGAAGAAAGTCACTATTTCTGTCCATGAGAAAGGTTTCATTGAAATCAAACCCACC
TTCAGCCAGTTGGAAGCTGTCAACCTGCATGAAGTCAAACATTTTGTTGTAGAGGTGCGGGCCTACCCAC
CTCCCAGGATATCCTGGCTGAAAAACAATCTGACTCTGATTGAAAATCTCACTGAGATCACCACTGATGT
GGAAAAGATTCAGGAAATAAGGTATCGAAGCAAATTAAAGCTGATCCGTGCTAAGGAAGAAGACAGTGGC
CATTATACTATTGTAGCTCAAAATGAAGATGCTGTGAAGAGCTATACTTTTGAACTGTTAACTCAAGTTC
CTTCATCCATTCTGGACTTGGTCGATGATCACCATGGCTCAACTGGGGGACAGACGGTGAGGTGCACAGC
TGAAGGCACGCCGCTTCCTGATATTGAGTGGATGATATGCAAAGATATTAAGAAATGTAATAATGAAACT
TCCTGGACTATTTTGGCCAACAATGTCTCAAACATCATCACGGAGATCCACTCCCGAGACAGGAGTACCG
TGGAGGGCCGTGTGACTTTCGCCAAAGTGGAGGAGACCATCGCCGTGCGATGCCTGGCTAAGAATCTCCT
TGGAGCTGAGAACCGAGAGCTGAAGCTGGTGGCTCCCACCCTGCGTTCTGAACTCACGGTGGCTGCTGCA
GTCCTGGTGCTGTTGGTGATTGTGATCATCTCACTTATTGTCCTGGTTGTCATTTGGAAACAGAAACCGA
GGTATGAAATTCGCTGGAGGGTCATTGAATCAATCAGCCCGGATGGACATGAATATATTTATGTGGACCC
GATGCAGCTGCCTTATGACTCAAGATGGGAGTTTCCAAGAGATGGACTAGTGCTTGGTCGGGTCTTGGGG
TCTGGAGCGTTTGGGAAGGTGGTTGAAGGAACAGCCTATGGATTAAGCCGGTCCCAACCTGTCATGAAAG
TTGCAGTGAAGATGCTAAAACCCACGGCCAGATCCAGTGAAAAACAAGCTCTCATGTCTGAACTGAAGAT
AATGACTCACCTGGGGCCACATTTGAACATTGTAAACTTGCTGGGAGCCTGCACCAAGTCAGGCCCCATT
TACATCATCACAGAGTATTGCTTCTATGGAGATTTGGTCAACTATTTGCATAAGAATAGGGATAGCTTCC
TGAGCCACCACCCAGAGAAGCCAAAGAAAGAGCTGGATATCTTTGGATTGAACCCTGCTGATGAAAGCAC
ACGGAGCTATGTTATTTTATCTTTTGAAAACAATGGTGACTACATGGACATGAAGCAGGCTGATACTACA
CAGTATGTCCCCATGCTAGAAAGGAAAGAGGTTTCTAAATATTCCGACATCCAGAGATCACTCTATGATC
GTCCAGCCTCATATAAGAAGAAATCTATGTTAGACTCAGAAGTCAAAAACCTCCTTTCAGATGATAACTC
AGAAGGCCTTACTTTATTGGATTTGTTGAGCTTCACCTATCAAGTTGCCCGAGGAATGGAGTTTTTGGCT
TCAAAAAATTGTGTCCACCGTGATCTGGCTGCTCGCAACGTCCTCCTGGCACAAGGAAAAATTGTGAAGA
TCTGTGACTTTGGCCTGGCCAGAGTCATCATGCATGATTCGAACTATGTGTCGAAAGGCAGTACCTTTCT
GCCCGTGAAGTGGATGGCTCCTGAGAGCATCTTTGACAACCTCTACACCACACTGAGTGATGTCTGGTCT
TATGGCATTCTGCTCTGGGAGATCTTTTCCCTTGGTGGCACCCCTTACCCCGGCATGATGGTGGATTCTA
CTTTCTACAATAAGATCAAGAGTGGGTACCGGATGGCCAAGCCTGACCACGCTACCAGTGAAGTCTACGA
GATCATGGTGAAATGCTGGAACAGTGAGCCGGAGAAGAGACCCTCCTTTTACCACCTGAGTGAGATTGTG
GAGAATCTGCTGCCTGGACAATATAAAAAGAGTTATGAAAAAATTCACCTGGACTTCCTGAAGAGTGACC
ATCCTGCTGTGGCACGCATGCGTGTGGACTCAGACAATGCATACATTGGTGTCACCTACAAAAACGAGGA
AGACAAGCTGAAGGACTGGGAGGGTGGTCTGGATGAGCAGAGACTGAGCGCTGACAGTGGCTACATCATT
CCTCTGCCTGACATTGACCCTGTCCCTGAGGAGGAGGACCTGGGCAAGAGGAACAGACACAGCTCGCAGA
CCTCTGAAGAGAGTGCCATTGAGACGGGTTCCAGCAGTTCCACCTTCATCAAGAGAGAGGACGAGACCAT
TGAAGACATCGACATGATGGACGACATCGGCATAGACTCTTCAGACCTGGTGGAAGACAGCTTTCTTAAG
GGTCAAGACAATTCTGCAGATATCCAGCACAGTGGCGGCCGCTCGAGTCTAGAGGGCCCGCGGTTCGAAG
GTAAGCCTATCCCTAACCCTCTCCTCGGTCTCGATTCTACGCGTACCGGTCATCATCACCATCACCATTG
AGTTTAAACCCGCTGATCAGCCTCGACTGTGCCTTCTAGTTGCCAGCCATCTGTTGTTTGCCCCTCCCCC
GTGCCTTCCTTGACCCTGGAAGGTGCCACTCCCACTGTCCTTTCCTAATAAAATGAGGAAATTGCATCGC
ATTGTCTGAGTAGGTGTCATTCTATTCTGGGGGGTGGGGTGGGGCAGGACAGCAAGGGGGAGGATTGGGA
AGACAATAGCAGGCATGCTGGGGATGCGGTGGGCTCTATGGCTTCTGAGGCGGAAAGAACCAGCTGGGGC
TCTAGGGGGTATCCCC
[124 nt withheld, positions 4357-4480]
C
[91 nt withheld, positions 4482-4572]
A
[49 nt withheld, positions 4574-4622]
CCTTTGACGTTGGAGTCCACGTTCTTT
[37 nt withheld, positions 4650-4686]
ACCCTATCTCGGTCTATTCTTTTGATTTATAAGGGATTTTGCCGATTTCGGCCTATTGGTTAAAAAATGA
GCTGATTTAACAAAAATTTAACGCGAATTAATTCTGTGGAATGTGTGTCAGTTAGGGTGTGGAAAGTCCC
CAGGCTCCCCAGCAGGCAGAAGTATGCAAAGCATGCATCTCAATTAGTCAGCAACCAGGTGTGGAAAGTC
CCCAGGCTCCCCAGCAGGCAGAAGTATGCAAAGCATGCATCTCAATTAGTCAGCAACCATAGTCCCGCCC
CTAACTCCGCCCATCCCGCCCCTAACTCCGCCCAGTTCCGCCCATTCTCCGCCCCATGGCTGACTAATTT
TTTTTATTTATGCAGAGGCCGAGGCCGCCTCTGCCTCTGAGCTATTCCAGAAGTAGTGAGGAGGCTTTTT
TGGAGGCCTAGGCTTTTGCAAAAAGCTCCCGGGAGCTTGTATATCCATTTTCGGATCTGATCAAGAGACA
GGATGAGGATCGTTTCGCATGATTGAACAAGATGGATTGCACGCAGGTTCTCCGGCCGCTTGGGTGGAGA
GGCTATTCGGCTATGACTGGGCACAACAGACAATCGGCTGCTCTGATGCCGCCGTGTTCCGGCTGTCAGC
GCAGGGGCGCCCGGTTCTTTTTGTCAAGACCGACCTGTCCGGTGCCCTGAATGAACTGCAGGACGAGGCA
GCGCGGCTATCGTGGCTGGCCACGACGGGCGTTCCTTGCGCAGCTGTGCTCGACGTTGTCACTGAAGCGG
GAAGGGACTGGCTGCTATTGGGCGAAGTGCCGGGGCAGGATCTCCTGTCATCTCACCTTGCTCCTGCCGA
GAAAGTATCCATCATGGCTGATGCAATGCGGCGGCTGCATACGCTTGATCCGGCTACCTGCCCATTCGAC
CACCAAGCGAAACATCGCATCGAGCGAGCACGTACTCGGATGGAAGCCGGTCTTGTCGATCAGGATGATC
TGGACGAAGAGCATCAGGGGCTCGCGCCAGCCGAACTGTTCGCCAGGCTCAAGGCGCGCATGCCCGACGG
CGAGGATCTCGTCGTGACCCATGGCGATGCCTGCTTGCCGAATATCATGGTGGAAAATGGCCGCTTTTCT
GGATTCATCGACTGTGGCCGGCTGGGTGTGGCGGACCGCTATCAGGACATAGCGTTGGCTACCCGTGATA
TTGCTGAAGAGCTTGGCGGCGAATGGGCTGACCGCTTCCTCGTGCTTTACGGTATCGCCGCTCCCGATTC
GCAGCGCATCGCCTTCTATCGCCTTCTTGACGAGTTCTTCTGAGCGGGACTCTGGGGTTCGCGAAATGAC
CGACCAAGCGACGCCCAACCTGCCATCACGAGATTTCGATTCCACCGCCGCCTTCTATGAAAGGTTGGGC
TTCGGAATCGTTTTCCGGGACGCCGGCTGGATGATCCTCCAGCGCGGGGATCTCATGCTGGAGTTCTTCG
CCCACCCCAACTTGTTTATTGCAGCTTATAATGGTTACAAATAAAGCAATAGCATCACAAATTTCACAAA
TAAAGCATTTTTTTCACTGCATTCTAGTTGTGGTTTGTCCAAACTCATCAATGTATCTTATCATGTCTGT
ATACCGTCGACCTCTAGCTAGAGCTTGGCGTAATCATGGTCATAGCTGTTTCCTGTGTGAAATTGTTATC
CGCTCACAATTCCACACAACATACGAGCCGGAAGCATAAAGTGTAAAGCCTGGGGTGCCTAATGAGTGAG
CTAACTCACATTAATTGCGTTGCGCTCACTGCCCGCTTTCCAGTCGGGAAACCTGTCGTGCCAGCTGCAT
TAATGAATCGGCCAACGCGCGGGGAGAGGCGGTTTGCGTATTGGGCGCTCTTCCGCTTCCTCGCTCACTG
ACTCGCTGCGCTCGGTCGTTCGGCTGCGGCGAGCGGTATCAGCTCACTCAAAGGCGGTAATACGGTTATC
CACAGAATCAGGGGATAACGCAGGAAAGAACATGTGAGCAAAAGGCCAGCAAAAGGCCAGGAACCGTAAA
AAGGCCGCGTTGCTGGCGTTTTTCCATAGGCTCCGCCCCCCTGACGAGCATCACAAAAATCGACGCTCAA
GTCAGAGGTGGCGAAACCCGACAGGACTATAAAGATACCAGGCGTTTCCCCCTGGAAGCTCCCTCGTGCG
CTCTCCTGTTCCGACCCTGCCGCTTACCGGATACCTGTCCGCCTTTCTCCCTTCGGGAAGCGTGGCGCTT
TCTCATAGCTCACGCTGTAGGTATCTCAGTTCGGTGTAGGTCGTTCGCTCCAAGCTGGGCTGTGTGCACG
AACCCCCCGTTCAGCCCGACCGCTGCGCCTTATCCGGTAACTATCGTCTTGAGTCCAACCCGGTAAGACA
CGACTTATCGCCACTGGCAGCAGCCACTGGTAACAGGATTAGCAGAGCGAGGTATGTAGGCGGTGCTACA
GAGTTCTTGAAGTGGTGGCCTAACTACGGCTACACTAGAAGAACAGTATTTGGTATCTGCGCTCTGCTGA
AGCCAGTTACCTTCGGAAAAAGAGTTGGTAGCTCTTGATCCGGCAAACAAACCACCGCTGGTAGCGGTGG
TTTTTTTGTTTGCAAGCAGCAGATTACGCGCAGAAAAAAAGGATCTCAAGAAGATCCTTTGATCTTTTCT
ACGGGGTCTGACGCTCAGTGGAACGAAAACTCACGTTAAGGGATTTTGGTCATGAGATTATCAAAAAGGA
TCTTCACCTAGATCCTTTTAAATTAAAAATGAAGTTTTAAATCAATCTAAAGTATATATGAGTAAACTTG
GTCTGACAGTTACCAATGCTTAATCAGTGAGGCACCTATCTCAGCGATCTGTCTATTTCGTTCATCCATA
GTTGCCTGACTCCCCGTCGTGTAGATAACTACGATACGGGAGGGCTTACCATCTGGCCCCAGTGCTGCAA
TGATACCGCGAGACCCACGCTCACCGGCTCCAGATTTATCAGCAATAAACCAGCCAGCCGGAAGGGCCGA
GCGCAGAAGTGGTCCTGCAACTTTATCCGCCTCCATCCAGTCTATTAATTGTTGCCGGGAAGCTAGAGTA
AGTAGTTCGCCAGTTAATAGTTTGCGCAACGTTGTTGCCATTGCTACAGGCATCGTGGTGTCACGCTCGT
CGTTTGGTATGGCTTCATTCAGCTCCGGTTCCCAACGATCAAGGCGAGTTACATGATCCCCCATGTTGTG
CAAAAAAGCGGTTAGCTCCTTCGGTCCTCCGATCGTTGTCAGAAGTAAGTTGGCCGCAGTGTTATCACTC
ATGGTTATGGCAGCACTGCATAATTCTCTTACTGTCATGCCATCCGTAAGATGCTTTTCTGTGACTGGTG
AGTACTCAACCAAGTCATTCTGAGAATAGTGTATGCGGCGACCGAGTTGCTCTTGCCCGGCGTCAATACG
GGATAATACCGCGCCACATAGCAGAACTTTAAAAGTGCTCATCATTGGAAAACGTTCTTCGGGGCGAAAA
CTCTCAAGGATCTTACCGCTGTTGAGATCCAGTTCGATGTAACCCACTCGTGCACCCAACTGATCTTCAG
CATCTTTTACTTTCACCAGCGTTTCTGGGTGAGCAAAAACAGGAAGGCAAAATGCCGCAAAAAAGGGAAT
AAGGGCGACACGGAAATGTTGAATACTCATACTCTTCCTTTTTCAATATTATTGAAGCATTTATCAGGGT
TATTGTCTCATGAGCGGATACATATTTGAATGTATTTAGAAAAATAAACAAATAGGGGTTCCGCGCACAT
TTCCCCGAAAAGTGCCACCTGACGTCGACGGATCGGGAGATCTCCCGATCCCCTATGGTGCACTCTCAGT
ACAATCTGCTCTGATGCCGCATAGTTAAGCCAGTATCTGCTCCCTGCTTGTGTGTTGGAGGTCGCTGAGT
AGTGCGCGAGCAAAATTTAAGCTACAACAAGGCAAGGCTTGACCGACAATTGCATGAAGAATCTGCTTAG
GGTTAGGCGTTTTGCGCTGCTTCGCGATGTACGGGCCAGATATACGCGTTGACATTGATTATTGACTAGT
TATTAATAGTAATCAATTACGGGGTCATTAGTTC
